Addgene plasmid #244610: CL20_mEGFP_FOidr_058
Purpose: Express mEGFP-tagged intrinsically disordered protein (IDR), FOidr_058, derived from human fusion protein EP400_SFSWAP
Depositing lab: Richard Kriwacki. Depositing organization: St. Jude Children's Research Hospital. Publication: Proteome-wide computational analyses reveal links between protein condensate formation and RNA biology. Maiti S, Tripathi S, Baggett DW, Phillips AH, Park CG, Wang J, Wahiduzzaman, Freyaldenhoven WT, Kinger S, Pioso BJ, Bollinger JC, Somjee R, Lang B, Babu MM, Kriwacki RW. Sci Adv. 2025 Dec 5;11(49):eady1420. doi: 10.1126/sciadv.ady1420. Epub 2025 Dec 3. PubMed 41337585.
Backbone
  Vector backbone: CL20
  Vector type: Mammalian Expression
Growth in bacteria
  Bacterial resistance: Ampicillin, 100 μg/mL
  Growth temperature: 37°C
  Growth strain: NEB Stable
  Copy number: High Copy
Gene/Insert
  Gene/Insert name: FOidr_058
  Species: H. sapiens (human)
  Mutation: Unmutated
  Tag / fusion protein: monomeric EGFP (N terminal on insert)
  Cloning method: Restriction Enzyme; 5′ cloning site Unknown (unknown if destroyed)
Terms and licenses: Academic/Nonprofit Terms; Industry Terms: Not Available to Industry
Depositor comments: EP400_SFSWAP_1_167
How to cite: CL20_mEGFP_FOidr_058 was a gift from Richard Kriwacki (Addgene plasmid # 244610 ; http://n2t.net/addgene:244610 ; RRID:Addgene_244610)
