[The description below was written by a language model from this plasmid's Addgene catalogue record and pLannotate feature annotations shown in this document.]
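Description:
CL20_mEGFP_FOidr_058 is a mammalian expression plasmid built on the CL20 backbone. The catalogue lists it simply as a mammalian expression vector, but the feature table shows the architecture of a self-inactivating HIV-1 lentiviral transfer vector. A CMV enhancer is fused to a truncated 5' LTR, followed by the Ψ packaging signal with a partial gag sequence, the cPPT/CTS, the Rev response element, and a ΔU3 3' LTR fragment followed by a rabbit β-globin polyadenylation signal. These elements would allow the genomic RNA to be transcribed, exported in a Rev-dependent manner and packaged when helper functions are supplied in trans, and the deleted U3 inactivates the LTR promoter after integration. The short vif, nef and Rev matches appear to be residual HIV-1 sequence rather than functional genes. In bacteria the plasmid is maintained at high copy through a ColE1/pUC-type origin with ampicillin selection (AmpR). An SV40 origin and SV40 poly(A) signal also lie in the backbone, along with lac promoter/operator remnants.

The payload sits between the RRE and the 3' LTR. An internal CMV enhancer/promoter drives monomeric EGFP fused to the N terminus of FOidr_058, an unmutated human intrinsically disordered region taken from the EP400_SFSWAP fusion protein. The depositor notes it as residues 1–167 of the fusion, and the annotation accordingly detects an EP400-derived fragment of about 500 nt directly downstream of mEGFP. No mammalian selection marker is annotated. The construct is intended to express the fluorescently tagged IDR in mammalian cells so that its localisation and behaviour can be visualised. The associated study concerns protein condensate formation and its links to RNA biology.
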