Features (pLannotate 1.2.2; 29 found; start..end, strand, type, name):
    199..254     -  polyA_signal   β-globin poly(A) signal: rabbit β-globin polyadenylation signal (Gil and Proudfoot, 1987)
    340..475     -  LTR            3' LTR (ΔU3) (fragment): self-inactivating 3' long terminal repeat (LTR) from HIV-1
    477..545     -  CDS            nef (fragment): NEF_HV1Z2 - Experimental evidence at protein level: Swiss-Prot protein existence level 1. Extracellular Nef protein targets CD4(+) T-lymphocytes for apoptosis by interacting with CXCR4 surface receptors. From Human immunodeficiency virus type 1 group M subtype D (isolate Z2/CDC-Z34) (HIV-1).
    571..1071    -  CDS            EP400 (fragment): EP400_HUMAN - Also known as CAGH32, KIAA1498, KIAA1818, TNRC12. Experimental evidence at protein level: Swiss-Prot protein existence level 1. Component of the NuA4 histone acetyltransferase complex which is involved in transcriptional activation of select genes principally by acetylation of nucleosomal histones H4 and H2A. This modification may both alter nucleosome - DNA interactions and promote interaction of the modified histones with other proteins which positively regulate transcription. May be required for transcriptional activation of E2F1 and MYC target genes during cellular proliferat
   1114..1830    -  CDS            mEGFP: mEGFP is a basic (constitutively fluorescent) green fluorescent protein published in 2002, derived from Aequorea victoria. It has moderate acid sensitivity.
   1844..1881    -  misc_feature   MCS (fragment): multiple cloning site
   1880..1896    -  promoter       tight TRE promoter (fragment): Tet-responsive promoter PTight, consisting of seven tet operator sequences followed by the minimal CMV promoter
   1912..2115    -  promoter       CMV promoter: human cytomegalovirus (CMV) immediate early promoter
   2116..2419    -  enhancer       CMV enhancer: human cytomegalovirus immediate early enhancer
   2487..2503    -  misc_feature   MCS (fragment): multiple cloning site
   2503..2528    -  CDS            Rev (fragment): human immunodeficiency virus 1 (HIV-1) Rev protein; rev; enhances nuclear export of unspliced and incompletely spliced viral mRNAs
   2905..3138    -  misc_feature   RRE: The Rev response element (RRE) of HIV-1 allows for Rev-dependent mRNA export from the nucleus to the cytoplasm.
   3272..3355    -  CDS            vif (fragment): VIF_HV1BR - Experimental evidence at protein level: Swiss-Prot protein existence level 1. Counteracts the innate antiviral activity of host APOBEC3F and APOBEC3G. Forms a complex with host APOBEC3F and APOBEC3G thus preventing the entry of these lethally hypermutating enzymes into progeny virions. Recruits an active E3 ubiquitin ligase complex composed of elongin BC, CUL5, and RBX2 to induce polyubiquitination of APOBEC3G and APOBEC3F. In turn, they are directed to the 26S proteasome for degradation. Vif interaction with APOBEC3G also blocks its cytidine deaminase activity in a proteasome-inde
   3498..3615    -  misc_feature   cPPT/CTS: central polypurine tract and central termination sequence of HIV-1
   3764..4123    -  CDS            HIV-1 gag (fragment): gag protein from human immunodeficiency virus 1; gag
   4107..4232    -  misc_feature   HIV-1 Ψ: packaging signal of human immunodeficiency virus type 1
   4279..4536    -  LTR            5' LTR (truncated): truncated 5' long terminal repeat (LTR) from HIV-1
   4538..4917    -  enhancer       CMV enhancer: human cytomegalovirus immediate early enhancer
   4948..5052    +  promoter       AmpR promoter: bla
   5053..5913    +  CDS            AmpR: β-lactamase; bla; confers resistance to ampicillin, carbenicillin, and related antibiotics
   6084..6672    +  rep_origin     ori: high-copy-number ColE1/pMB1/pBR322/pUC origin of replication
   6855..6909    +  CDS            lacI (fragment): lac repressor; lacI; The lac repressor binds to the lac operator to inhibit transcription in E. coli. This inhibition can be relieved by adding lactose or isopropyl-β-D-thiogalactopyranoside (IPTG).
   6911..7045    -  polyA_signal   SV40 poly(A) signal: SV40 polyadenylation signal
   7065..7200    -  rep_origin     SV40 ori: SV40 origin of replication
   7224..7246    -  promoter       SV40 promoter (fragment): SV40 enhancer and early promoter
   7253..7292    +  CDS            lacI (fragment): lac repressor; lacI; The lac repressor binds to the lac operator to inhibit transcription in E. coli. This inhibition can be relieved by adding lactose or isopropyl-β-D-thiogalactopyranoside (IPTG).
   7305..7326    +  protein_bind   CAP binding site: CAP binding activates transcription in the presence of cAMP. E. coli catabolite activator protein
   7341..7371    +  promoter       lac promoter: promoter for the E. coli lac operon
   7379..7395    +  protein_bind   lac operator: The lac repressor binds to the lac operator to inhibit transcription in E. coli. This inhibition can be relieved by adding lactose or isopropyl-β-D-thiogalactopyranoside (IPTG). lac repressor encoded by lacI
>Addgene plasmid #244610 | CL20_mEGFP_FOidr_058 | addgene full sequence | sequence record 487969 | Addgene NGS Result
AAAAAAAATCTAACCTCAAGTCAAGGCTTTTCTATGGAATAAGGAATGGACAGCAGGGGGCTGTTTCATA
TACTGATGACCTCTTTATAGCCAACCTTTGTTCATGGCAGCCAGCATATGGGCATATGTTGCCAAACTCT
AAACCAAATACTCATTCTGATGTTTTAAATGATTTGCCCTCCCATATGTCCTTCCGAGTGAGAGACACAA
AAAATTCCAACACACTATTGCAATGAAAATAAATTTCCTTTATTAGCCAGAAGTCAGATGCTCAAGGGGC
TTCATGATGTCCCCATAATTTTTGGCAGAGGGAAAAAGATCTGCTAGCTCGAGCAGCTGAAGCTTTATTG
AGGCTTAAGCAGTGGGTTCCCTAGTTAGCCAGAGAGCTCCCAGGCTCAGATCTGGTCTAACCAGAGAGAC
CCAGTACAGGCAAAAAGCAGATCTTGTCTTCTTTGGGAGTGAATTAGCCCTTCCAGTCCCCCCTTTTCTT
TTAAAAAGTGGCTAAGATCTACAGCTGCCTTGTAAGTCATTGGTCTTAAAGGTACCGTAATCTTATCTAG
AACCGGTTCATGTCGGGGATGAGCTGCAAAGACCGAGGCCCGGACCCGGCGCACCGGCACGAACGTTTTG
CAGTGCTTGGCCCGGACCCGGTGACGGCTGCGTCGGGCTTTGGGTCTGCACTTGTTGGCTCAACGGCGAG
GTCACCTGAATATAGGACGGGGAGCCGTGCTCGAAACGGCGAGGCTGCGCGCTGAACTGGAAGCCCGGAG
AAGTCGGGCTCGGCAACGGCAGCGGGGCCAACGTAATCTGCTGGTTGCCTCCAACAACCGGGCCCACACT
CTGCAGGGTAATATTCACGTTCTGGCCGGTAGCCGGGCTACGATTCATCAGTTGTTGAATCTGGTAGCTC
GGGCTCTGCGGCGCAGACGGGCTAGCAGACGGTGCAAATGGAGCCGCCGGCGATGGCGGCGGATTCGGGT
GGGCCGGCTGCTCTTCACCTTCGCTGCCCGGACATGCACGAGAACGTTGGAGCTGGTGCTGTACATTTTG
GGGTCCTGTCCCGTGATGCATCCGGGAAGCGGCCGCACTTCCCCCGGAGCCTCCGCTTCCGCCCTTGTAC
AGCTCGTCCATGCCGAGAGTGATCCCGGCGGCGGTCACGAACTCCAGCAGGACCATGTGATCGCGCTTCT
CGTTGGGGTCTTTGCTCAGCTTGGACTGGGTGCTCAGGTAGTGGTTGTCGGGCAGCAGCACGGGGCCGTC
GCCGATGGGGGTGTTCTGCTGGTAGTGGTCGGCGAGCTGCACGCTGCCGTCCTCGATGTTGTGGCGGATC
TTGAAGTTCACCTTGATGCCGTTCTTCTGCTTGTCGGCCATGATATAGACGTTGTGGCTGTTGTAGTTGT
ACTCCAGCTTGTGCCCCAGGATGTTGCCGTCCTCCTTGAAGTCGATGCCCTTCAGCTCGATGCGGTTCAC
CAGGGTGTCGCCCTCGAACTTCACCTCGGCGCGGGTCTTGTAGTTGCCGTCGTCCTTGAAGAAGATGGTG
CGCTCCTGGACGTAGCCTTCGGGCATGGCGGACTTGAAGAAGTCGTGCTGCTTCATGTGGTCGGGGTAGC
GGCTGAAGCACTGCACGCCGTAGGTCAGGGTGGTCACGAGGGTGGGCCAGGGCACGGGCAGCTTGCCGGT
GGTGCAGATGAACTTCAGGGTCAGCTTGCCGTAGGTGGCATCGCCCTCGCCCTCGCCGGACACGCTGAAC
TTGTGGCCGTTTACGTCGCCGTCCAGCTCGACCAGGATGGGCACCACCCCGGTGAACAGCTCCTCGCCCT
TGCTCACCATGGTGGCGACCGGTGGATCCCGGGCCCGCGGTACCGTCGACTGCAGAATTCGGTTCACTAA
ACGAGCCCGGTTCACTAAACGAGCTCTGCTTATATAGACCTCCCACCGTACACGCCTACCGCCCATTTGC
GTCAATGGGGCGGAGTTGTTACGACATTTTGGAAAGTCCCGTTGATTTTGGTGCCAAAACAAACTCCCAT
TGACGTCAATGGGGTGGAGACTTGGAAATCCCCGTGAGTCAAACCGCTATCCACGCCCATTGATGTACTG
CCAAAACCGCATCACCATGGTAATAGCGATGACTAATACGTAGATGTACTGCCAAGTAGGAAAGTCCCAT
AAGGTCATGTACTGGGCATAATGCCAGGCGGGCCATTTACCGTCATTGACGTCAATAGGGGGCGTACTTG
GCATATGATACACTTGATGTACTGCCAAGTGGGCAGTTTACCGTAAATACTCCACCCATTGACGTCAATG
GAAAGTCCCTATTGGCGTTACTATGGGAACATACGTCATTATTGACGTCAATGGGCGGGGGTCGTTGGGC
GGTCAGCCAGGCGGGCCATTTACCGTAAGTTATGTAACGCGGAACTCCATATATGGGCTATGAACTAATG
ACCCCGTAATTGATTACTATTAATAACTAGCACGCGTTCGAAGCTTGAGCTCGGTCCCCTCGGGGTTGGG
AGGTGGGTCTGAAACGATAATGGTGAATATCCCTGCCTAACTCTATTCACTATAGAAAGTACAGCAAAAA
CTATTCTTAAACCTACCAAGCCTCCTACTATCATTATGAATAATTTTATATACCACAGCCAATTTGTTAT
GTTAAACCAATTCCACAAACTTGCCCATTTATCTAATTCCAATAATTCTTGTTCATTCTTTTCTTGCTGG
TTTTGCGATTCTTCAATTAAGGAGTGTATTAAGCTTGTGTAATTGTTAATTTCTCTGTCCCACTCCATCC
AGGTCGTGTGATTCCAAATCTGTTCCAGAGATTTATTACTCCAACTAGCATTCCAAGGCACAGCAGTGGT
GCAAATGAGTTTTCCAGAGCAACCCCAAATCCCCAGGAGCTGTTGATCCTTTAGGTATCTTTCCACAGCC
AGGATTCTTGCCTGGAGCTGCTTGATGCCCCAGACTGTGAGTTGCAACAGATGCTGTTGCGCCTCAATAG
CCCTCAGCAAATTGTTCTGCTGCTGCACTATACCAGACAATAATTGTCTGGCCTGTACCGTCAGCGTCAT
TGACGCTGCGCCCATAGTGCTTCCTGCTGCTCCCAAGAACCCAAGGAACAAAGCTCCTATTCCCACTGCT
CTTTTTTCTCTCTGCACCACTCTTCTCTTTGCCTTGGTGGGTGCTACTCCTAATGGTTCAATTTTTACTA
CTTTATATTTATATAATTCACTTCTCCAATTGTCCCTCATATCTCCTCCTTATGGTGTTTTACTAAACTT
TTCCATGTTCTAATCCTCATCCTGTCTACTTGCCACACAATCATCACCTGCCATCTGTTTTCCATAATCC
CTAATGATCTTTGCTTTTCTTCTTGGCACTACTTTTATGTCACTATTATCTTGTATTACTACTGCCCCTT
CACCTTTCCAGAGGAGCTTTGCTGGTCCTTTCCAAAGTGGATTTCTGCTGTCCCTGTAATAAACCCGAAA
ATTTTGAATTTTTGTAATTTGTTTTTGTAATTCTTTAGTTTGTATGTCTGTTGCTATTATGTCTACTATT
CTTTCCCCTGCACTGTACCCCCCAATCCCCCCTTTTCTTTTAAAATTGTGGATGAATACTGCCATTTGTA
CTGCTGTCTTAAGATGTTCAGCCTGATCTCTTACCTGTCCTATAATTTTCTTTAATTCTTTATTCATAGA
TTCTACTACTCCTTGACTTTGGGGATTGTAGGGAATTTCCAGGTCTGAAGATCCTGCTGCTTGCTGTGCT
TTTTTCTTACTTTTGTTTTGCTCTTCCTCTATCTTGTCTAAAGCTTCCTTGGTGTCTTTTATCTCTATCC
TTTGATGCACACAATAGAGGGTTGCTACTGTATTATATAATGATCTAAGTTCTTCTGATCCTGTCTGAAG
GGATGGTTGTAGCTGTCCCAGTATTTGTCTACAGCCTTCTGATGTTTCTAACAGGCCAGTATTAACTGCG
AATCGTTCTAGCTCCCTGCTTGCCCATACTATATGTTTTAATTTATATTTTTTCTTTCCCCCTGGCCTTA
ACCGAATTTTTTCCCATCGCGATCTAATTCTCCCCCGCTTAATACTGACGCTCTCGCACCCATCTCTCTC
CTTCTAGCCTCCGCTAGTCAAAATTTTTGGCGTACTCACCAGTCGCCGCCCCTCGCCTCTTGCCGTGCGC
GCTTCAGCAAGCCGAGTCCTGCGTCGAGAGAGCTCCTCTGGTTTCCCTTTCGCTTTCAAGTCCCTGTTCG
GGCGCCACTGCTAGAGATTTTCCACACTGACTAAAAGGGTCTGAGGGATCTCTAGTTACCAGAGTCACAC
AACAGACGGGCACACACTACTTGAAGCACTCAAGGCAAGCTTTATTGAGGCTTAAGCAGTGGGTTCCCTA
GTTAGCCAGAGAGCTCCCAGGCTCAGATCTGGTCTAACCAGAGAGACCCAGTACAGGCAAAAAGCAGCTG
CTTATATGCAGGATCTGAGGGCTCGCCACTCCCCAGTCCCGCCCAGGCCACGCCTCCCATGGTAATAGCG
ATGACTAATACGTAGATGTACTGCCAAGTAGGAAAGTCCCATAAGGTCATGTACTGGGCATAATGCCAGG
CGGGCCATTTACCGTCATTGACGTCAATAGGGGGCGTACTTGGCATATGATACACTTGATGTACTGCCAA
GTGGGCAGTTTACCGTAAATACTCCACCCATTGACGTCAATGGAAAGTCCCTATTGGCGTTACTATGGGA
ACATACGTCATTATTGACGTCAATGGGCGGGGGTCGTTGGGCGGTCAGCCAGGCGGGCCATTTACCGTAA
GTTATGTAACGCGGAACTCCATATATGGGCTATGAACTAATGACCCCGTAATTGATTACTATTAATAACT
AGTCAATAATCAATGTCGACCCAGGTGGCACTTTTCGGGGAAATGTGCGCGGAACCCCTATTTGTTTATT
TTTCTAAATACATTCAAATATGTATCCGCTCATGAGACAATAACCCTGATAAATGCTTCAATAATATTGA
AAAAGGAAGAGTATGAGTATTCAACATTTCCGTGTCGCCCTTATTCCCTTTTTTGCGGCATTTTGCCTTC
CTGTTTTTGCTCACCCAGAAACGCTGGTGAAAGTAAAAGATGCTGAAGATCAGTTGGGTGCACGAGTGGG
TTACATCGAACTGGATCTCAACAGCGGTAAGATCCTTGAGAGTTTTCGCCCCGAAGAACGTTTTCCAATG
ATGAGCACTTTTAAAGTTCTGCTATGTGGCGCGGTATTATCCCGTATTGACGCCGGGCAAGAGCAACTCG
GTCGCCGCATACACTATTCTCAGAATGACTTGGTTGAGTACTCACCAGTCACAGAAAAGCATCTTACGGA
TGGCATGACAGTAAGAGAATTATGCAGTGCTGCCATAACCATGAGTGATAACACTGCGGCCAACTTACTT
CTGACAACGATCGGAGGACCGAAGGAGCTAACCGCTTTTTTGCACAACATGGGGGATCATGTAACTCGCC
TTGATCGTTGGGAACCGGAGCTGAATGAAGCCATACCAAACGACGAGCGTGACACCACGATGCCTGTAGC
AATGGCAACAACGTTGCGCAAACTATTAACTGGCGAACTACTTACTCTAGCTTCCCGGCAACAATTAATA
GACTGGATGGAGGCGGATAAAGTTGCAGGACCACTTCTGCGCTCGGCCCTTCCGGCTGGCTGGTTTATTG
CTGATAAATCTGGAGCCGGTGAGCGTGGGTCTCGCGGTATCATTGCAGCACTGGGGCCAGATGGTAAGCC
CTCCCGTATCGTAGTTATCTACACGACGGGGAGTCAGGCAACTATGGATGAACGAAATAGACAGATCGCT
GAGATAGGTGCCTCACTGATTAAGCATTGGTAACTGTCAGACCAAGTTTACTCATATATACTTTAGATTG
ATTTAAAACTTCATTTTTAATTTAAAAGGATCTAGGTGAAGATCCTTTTTGATAATCTCATGACCAAAAT
CCCTTAACGTGAGTTTTCGTTCCACTGAGCGTCAGACCCCGTAGAAAAGATCAAAGGATCTTCTTGAGAT
CCTTTTTTTCTGCGCGTAATCTGCTGCTTGCAAACAAAAAAACCACCGCTACCAGCGGTGGTTTGTTTGC
CGGATCAAGAGCTACCAACTCTTTTTCCGAAGGTAACTGGCTTCAGCAGAGCGCAGATACCAAATACTGT
TCTTCTAGTGTAGCCGTAGTTAGGCCACCACTTCAAGAACTCTGTAGCACCGCCTACATACCTCGCTCTG
CTAATCCTGTTACCAGTGGCTGCTGCCAGTGGCGATAAGTCGTGTCTTACCGGGTTGGACTCAAGACGAT
AGTTACCGGATAAGGCGCAGCGGTCGGGCTGAACGGGGGGTTCGTGCACACAGCCCAGCTTGGAGCGAAC
GACCTACACCGAACTGAGATACCTACAGCGTGAGCTATGAGAAAGCGCCACGCTTCCCGAAGGGAGAAAG
GCGGACAGGTATCCGGTAAGCGGCAGGGTCGGAACAGGAGAGCGCACGAGGGAGCTTCCAGGGGGAAACG
CCTGGTATCTTTATAGTCCTGTCGGGTTTCGCCACCTCTGACTTGAGCGTCGATTTTTGTGATGCTCGTC
AGGGGGGCGGAGCCTATGGAAAAACGCCAGCAACGCGGCCTTTTTACGGTTCCTGGCCTTTTGCTGGCCT
TTTGCTCACATGTTCTTTCCTGCGTTATCCCCTGCTTCTGTGGATAACCGTATTACCGCCTTTGAGTGAG
CTGATACCGCTCGCCGCAGCCGAACGACCGAGCGCAGCGAGTCAGTGAGCGAGGAAGCGGAAGAGCGCCC
AATACGCAAACCGCCTCTCCCCGCGCGTTGGCCGATTCATTAATGCAGCGGATCCAGACATGATAAGATA
CATTGATGAGTTTGGACAAACCACAACTAGAATGCAGTGAAAAAAATGCTTTATTTGTGAAATTTGTGAT
GCTATTGCTTTATTTGTAACCATTATAAGCTGCAATAAACAAGTTAGCTTTTTGCAAAAGCCTAGGCCTC
CAAAAAAGCCTCCTCACTACTTCTGGAATAGCTCAGAGGCCGAGGCGGCCTCGGCCTCTGCATAAATAAA
AAAAATTAGTCAGCCATGGGGCGGAGAATGGGCGGAACTGGGCGGAGTTAGGGGCGGGATGGGCGGAGTT
AGGGGCGGGACTATGGTTGCTGACTAATTGAGATGCGGATCCGCTGGCACGACAGGTTTCCCGACTGGAA
AGCGGGCAGTGAGCGCAACGCAATTAATGTGAGTTAGCTCACTCATTAGGCACCCCAGGCTTTACACTTT
ATGCTTCCGGCTCGTATGTTGTGTGGAATTGTGAGCGGATAACAATTTCACACAGGAAACAGCTATGACC
ATGATTACGCCAAGCTTGGGCTGCAGGTCGAGGGATCTCCATAAGAGAAGAGGGACAGCTATGACTGGGA
GTAGTCAGGAGAGGAGGAAAAATCTGGCTAGTAAAACATGTAAGGAAAATTTTAGGGATGTTAAAGAAAA
AAATAACACAAAACAAAATAT
